Addgene plasmid #111622: pmCherry-N1-EXO1b-D173A
Purpose: Expression of human catalitic dead Exonuclease 1 (EXO1) mCherry-tagged in mammalian cells
Depositing lab: Marco Muzi-Falconi. Depositing organization: Universita degli Studi di Milano. Publication: Coordinated Activity of Y Family TLS Polymerases and EXO1 Protects Non-S Phase Cells from UV-Induced Cytotoxic Lesions. Sertic S, Mollica A, Campus I, Roma S, Tumini E, Aguilera A, Muzi-Falconi M. Mol Cell. 2018 Apr 5;70(1):34-47.e4. doi: 10.1016/j.molcel.2018.02.017. Epub 2018 Mar 15. PubMed 29551515.
Backbone
  Vector backbone: pmCherry-N1
  Modifications to backbone: eGFP of peGFP-N1 plasmid was substituted with mCherry
  Vector type: Mammalian Expression
  Selectable markers: Neomycin (select with G418)
Growth in bacteria
  Bacterial resistance: Kanamycin, 50 μg/mL
  Growth temperature: 37°C
  Growth strain: DH5alpha
  Copy number: High Copy
Gene/Insert
  Gene/Insert name: Exonuclease 1b D173A (alt name: EXO1-D173A)
  Species: H. sapiens (human)
  Insert size (bp): 2538
  Entrez Gene: EXO1 (a.k.a. HEX1, hExoI)
  Promoter: CMV
  Tag / fusion protein: mCherry (C terminal on backbone)
  Cloning method: Restriction Enzyme; 5′ cloning site BamHI (unknown if destroyed); 3′ cloning site HindIII (unknown if destroyed)
  Sequencing primers: 5′ ACCAGAGTCGGGTACTGTTTCAGA; 3′ TAGTGTTCCCAAAGTGGGTGGTGA
Terms and licenses: Academic/Nonprofit Terms; Industry Terms: Not Available to Industry
Depositor comments: pmCherry-N1-EXO1b-D173A presents K589, H354, E670, R723C polymorphisms, normally expressed in different type of cells analysed
How to cite: pmCherry-N1-EXO1b-D173A was a gift from Marco Muzi-Falconi (Addgene plasmid # 111622 ; http://n2t.net/addgene:111622 ; RRID:Addgene_111622)
