[The description below was written by a language model from this plasmid's Addgene catalogue record and pLannotate feature annotations shown in this document.]
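Description:
pmCherry-N1-EXO1b-D173A is a 7.2 kb mammalian expression plasmid built on pmCherry-N1, a derivative of pEGFP-N1 in which the EGFP coding sequence was replaced by mCherry. It is maintained in E. coli at high copy through a ColE1/pUC-type origin and also carries an f1 phage origin. A single Tn5 aminoglycoside phosphotransferase gene (NeoR/KanR) provides both selections. A bacterial bla-type promoter placed just upstream of the SV40 enhancer/early promoter lets the same cassette confer kanamycin resistance in bacteria and G418 resistance in transfected mammalian cells. The cassette ends at an HSV TK polyadenylation signal. The short large T antigen, ble and bGH poly(A) fragments in the annotation appear to be backbone remnants, not functional elements.

The payload is the 2,538 bp human EXO1 isoform b open reading frame carrying the D173A substitution, which the depositor describes as catalytically dead. It was cloned between the BamHI and HindIII sites of the polylinker. The CMV immediate-early enhancer and promoter drive transcription, and the EXO1 coding sequence is followed after a short linker by mCherry, so the protein is expected to be made as a C-terminal red fluorescent fusion. An SV40 poly(A) signal terminates the transcript. The depositor notes that the insert also carries several polymorphisms (at residues 354, 589, 670 and 723) said to be normally found in the cell types they examined.

The construct is intended for expressing a nuclease-deficient, fluorescently tagged EXO1 in mammalian cells. This allows its localisation to be followed by microscopy and its behaviour to be compared with active enzyme. The associated publication concerns EXO1 and translesion polymerases in the response to UV-induced DNA lesions.
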