Features (pLannotate 1.2.2; 15 found; start..end, strand, type, name):
    284..487     +  promoter       CMV promoter: human cytomegalovirus (CMV) immediate early promoter
    510..546     +  misc_feature   MCS (fragment): multiple cloning site
    553..3090    +  CDS            EXO1: EXO1_HUMAN - Also known as EXOI, HEX1. Experimental evidence at protein level: Swiss-Prot protein existence level 1. 5'->3' double-stranded DNA exonuclease which may also possess a cryptic 3'->5' double-stranded DNA exonuclease activity. Functions in DNA mismatch repair (MMR) to excise mismatch-containing DNA tracts directed by strand breaks located either 5' or 3' to the mismatch. Also exhibits endonuclease activity against 5'-overhanging flap structures similar to those generated by displacement synthesis when DNA polymerase encounters the 5'-end of a downstream Okazaki fragment. Required fo
   3106..3813    +  CDS            mCherry: mCherry is a basic (constitutively fluorescent) red fluorescent protein published in 2004, derived from Discosoma sp.. It is reported to be a very rapidly-maturing monomer with low acid sensitivity.
   3833..3916    +  CDS            large T antigen (fragment): large T antigen from SV40 (simian virus 40)
   3939..4060    +  polyA_signal   SV40 poly(A) signal: SV40 polyadenylation signal
   4094..4522    -  rep_origin     f1 ori (sequence partly withheld): f1 bacteriophage origin of replication; arrow indicates direction of (+) strand synthesis
   4549..4653    +  promoter       AmpR promoter: bla
   4655..5012    +  promoter       SV40 promoter: SV40 enhancer and early promoter
   5047..5841    +  CDS            NeoR/KanR: aminoglycoside phosphotransferase from Tn5; aph(3')-II (or nptII); confers resistance to neomycin, kanamycin, and G418 (Geneticin®)
   5862..6014    +  CDS            ble (fragment): BLE_KLEPN - Experimental evidence at protein level: Swiss-Prot protein existence level 1. Binding protein with a strong affinity to the bleomycin family of antibiotics. Binds to CL990; an antimitotic-antibiotic compound. From Klebsiella pneumoniae.
   6073..6120    +  polyA_signal   HSV TK poly(A) signal: herpes simplex virus thymidine kinase polyadenylation signal (Cole and Stacy, 1985)
   6211..6227    -  polyA_signal   bGH poly(A) signal (fragment): bovine growth hormone polyadenylation signal
   6449..7037    +  rep_origin     ori: high-copy-number ColE1/pMB1/pBR322/pUC origin of replication
   7212..283     +  enhancer       CMV enhancer (across the origin): human cytomegalovirus immediate early enhancer
>Addgene plasmid #111622 | pmCherry-N1-EXO1b-D173A | addgene full sequence | sequence record 213790 | Addgene NGS Result
TGGCCCGCCTGGCTGACCGCCCAACGACCCCCGCCCATTGACGTCAATAATGACGTATGTTCCCATAGTA
ACGCCAATAGGGACTTTCCATTGACGTCAATGGGTGGAGTATTTACGGTAAACTGCCCACTTGGCAGTAC
ATCAAGTGTATCATATGCCAAGTACGCCCCCTATTGACGTCAATGACGGTAAATGGCCCGCCTGGCATTA
TGCCCAGTACATGACCTTATGGGACTTTCCTACTTGGCAGTACATCTACGTATTAGTCATCGCTATTACC
ATGGTGATGCGGTTTTGGCAGTACATCAATGGGCGTGGATAGCGGTTTGACTCACGGGGATTTCCAAGTC
TCCACCCCATTGACGTCAATGGGAGTTTGTTTTGGCACCAAAATCAACGGGACTTTCCAAAATGTCGTAA
CAACTCCGCCCCATTGACGCAAATGGGCGGTAGGCGTGTACGGTGGGAGGTCTATATAAGCAGAGCTGGT
TTAGTGAACCGTCAGATCCGCTAGCGCTACCGGACTCAGATCTCGAGCTCAAGCTTGCTTCGATGGGGAT
ACAGGGATTGCTACAATTTATCAAAGAAGCTTCAGAACCCATCCATGTGAGGAAGTATAAAGGGCAGGTA
GTAGCTGTGGATACATATTGCTGGCTTCACAAAGGAGCTATTGCTTGTGCTGAAAAACTAGCCAAAGGTG
AACCTACTGATAGGTATGTAGGATTTTGTATGAAATTTGTAAATATGTTACTATCTCATGGGATCAAGCC
TATTCTCGTATTTGATGGATGTACTTTACCTTCTAAAAAGGAAGTAGAGAGATCTAGAAGAGAAAGACGA
CAAGCCAATCTTCTTAAGGGAAAGCAACTTCTTCGTGAGGGGAAAGTCTCGGAAGCTCGAGAGTGTTTCA
CCCGGTCTATCAATATCACACATGCCATGGCCCACAAAGTAATTAAAGCTGCCCGGTCTCAGGGGGTAGA
TTGCCTCGTGGCTCCCTATGAAGCTGATGCGCAGTTGGCCTATCTTAACAAAGCGGGAATTGTGCAAGCC
ATAATTACAGAGGACTCGGCTCTCCTAGCTTTTGGCTGTAAAAAGGTAATTTTAAAGATGGACCAGTTTG
GAAATGGACTTGAAATTGATCAAGCTCGGCTAGGAATGTGCAGACAGCTTGGGGATGTATTCACGGAAGA
GAAGTTTCGTTACATGTGTATTCTTTCAGGTTGTGACTACCTGTCATCACTGCGTGGGATTGGATTAGCA
AAGGCATGCAAAGTCCTAAGACTAGCCAATAATCCAGATATAGTAAAGGTTATCAAGAAAATTGGACATT
ATCTCAAGATGAATATCACGGTACCAGAGGATTACATCAACGGGTTTATTCGGGCCAACAATACCTTCCT
CTATCAGCTAGTTTTTGATCCCATCAAAAGGAAACTTATTCCTCTGAACGCCTATGAAGATGATGTTGAT
CCTGAAACACTAAGCTACGCTGGGCAATATGTTGATGATTCCATAGCTCTTCAAATAGCACTTGGAAATA
AAGATATAAATACTTTTGAACAGATCGATGACTACAATCCAGACACTGCTATGCCTGCCCATTCAAGAAG
TCGTAGTTGGGATGACAAAACATGTCAAAAGTCAGCTAATGTTAGCAGCATTTGGCATAGGAATTACTCT
CCCAGACCAGAGTCGGGTACTGTTTCAGATGCCCCACAATTGAAGGAAAATCCAAGTACTGTGGGAGTGG
AACGAGTGATTAGTACTAAAGGGTTAAATCTCCCAAGGAAATCATCCATTGTGAAAAGACCAAGAAGTGC
AGAGCTGTCAGAAGATGACCTGTTGAGTCAGTATTCTCTTTCATTTACGAAGAAGACCAAGAAAAATAGC
TCTGAAGGCAATAAATCATTGAGCTTTTCTGAAGTGTTTGTGCCTGACCTGGTAAATGGACCTACTAACA
AAAAGAGTGTAAGCACTCCACCTAGGACGAGAAATAAATTTGCAACATTTTTACAAAGGAAAAATGAAGA
AAGTGGTGCAGTTGTGGTTCCAGGGACCAGAAGCAGGTTTTTTTGCAGTTCAGATTCTACTGACTGTGTA
TCAAACAAAGTGAGCATCCAGCCTCTGGATGAAACTGCTGTCACAGATAAAGAGAACAATCTGCATGAAT
CAGAGTATGGAGACCAAGAAGGCAAGAGACTGGTTGACACAGATGTAGCACGTAATTCAAGTGATGACAT
TCCGAATAATCATATTCCAGGTGATCATATTCCAGACAAGGCAACAGTGTTTACAGATGAAGAGTCCTAC
TCTTTTAAGAGCAGCAAATTTACAAGGACCATTTCACCACCCACTTTGGGAACACTAAGAAGTTGTTTTA
GTTGGTCTGGAGGTCTTGGAGATTTTTCAAGAACGCCGAGCCCCTCTCCAAGCACAGCATTGCAGCAGTT
CCGAAGAAAGAGCGATTCCCCCACCTCTTTGCCTGAGAATAATATGTCTGATGTGTCGCAGTTAAAGAGC
GAGGAGTCCAGTGACGATGAGTCTCATCCCTTACGAGAAGGGGCATGTTCTTCACAGTCCCAGGAAAGTG
GAGAATTCTCACTGCAGAGTTCAAATGCATCAAAGCTTTCTCAGTGCTCTAGTAAGGACTCTGATTCAGA
GGAATCTGATTGCAATATTAAGTTACTTGACAGTCAAAGTGACCAGACCTCCAAGCTATGTTTATCTCAT
TTCTCAAAAAAAGACACACCTCTAAGGAACAAGGTTCCTGGGCTATATAAGTCCAGTTCTGCAGACTCTC
TTTCTACAACCAAGATCAAACCTCTAGGACCTGCCAGAGCCAGTGGGCTGAGCAAGAAGCCGGCAAGCAT
CCAGAAGAGAAAGCATCATAATGCCGAGAACAAGCCGGGGTTACAGATCAAACTCAATGAGCTCTGGAAA
AACTTTGGATTTAAAAAAGATTCTGAAAAGCTTCCTCCTTGTAAGAAACCCCTGTCCCCAGTCAGAGATA
ACATCCAACTAACTCCAGAAGCGGAAGAGGATATATTTAACAAACCTGAATGTGGCCGTGTTCAAAGAGC
AATATTCCAGCGGGATCCCGCCACCATGGTGAGCAAGGGCGAGGAGGATAACATGGCCATCATCAAGGAG
TTCATGCGCTTCAAGGTGCACATGGAGGGCTCCGTGAACGGCCACGAGTTCGAGATCGAGGGCGAGGGCG
AGGGCCGCCCCTACGAGGGCACCCAGACCGCCAAGCTGAAGGTGACCAAGGGTGGCCCCCTGCCCTTCGC
CTGGGACATCCTGTCCCCTCAGTTCATGTACGGCTCCAAGGCCTACGTGAAGCACCCCGCCGACATCCCC
GACTACTTGAAGCTGTCCTTCCCCGAGGGCTTCAAGTGGGAGCGCGTGATGAACTTCGAGGACGGCGGCG
TGGTGACCGTGACCCAGGACTCCTCCCTGCAGGACGGCGAGTTCATCTACAAGGTGAAGCTGCGCGGCAC
CAACTTCCCCTCCGACGGCCCCGTAATGCAGAAGAAGACTATGGGCTGGGAGGCCTCCTCCGAGCGGATG
TACCCCGAGGACGGCGCCCTGAAGGGCGAGATCAAGCAGAGGCTGAAGCTGAAGGACGGCGGCCACTACG
ACGCTGAGGTCAAGACCACCTACAAGGCCAAGAAGCCCGTGCAGCTGCCCGGCGCCTACAACGTCAACAT
CAAGTTGGACATCACCTCCCACAACGAGGACTACACCATCGTGGAACAGTACGAACGCGCCGAGGGCCGC
CACTCCACCGGCGGCATGGACGAGCTGTACAAGTAAAGCGGCCGCGACTCTAGATCATAATCAGCCATAC
CACATTTGTAGAGGTTTTACTTGCTTTAAAAAACCTCCCACACCTCCCCCTGAACCTGAAACATAAAATG
AATGCAATTGTTGTTGTTAACTTGTTTATTGCAGCTTATAATGGTTACAAATAAAGCAATAGCATCACAA
ATTTCACAAATAAAGCATTTTTTTCACTGCATTCTAGTTGTGGTTTGTCCAAACTCATCAATGTATCTTA
AGGCGTAAATTGTAAGCGTTAATATTTTGTTAAAATTCGCGTTAAATTTTTGTTAAATCAGCTCATTTTT
TAACCAATAGGCCGAAATCGGCAAAATCCCTTATAAATCAAAAGAATAGACCGAGATAGGGT
[37 nt withheld, positions 4193-4229]
AAAGAACGTGGACTCCAACGTCAAAGG
[49 nt withheld, positions 4257-4305]
T
[91 nt withheld, positions 4307-4397]
G
[124 nt withheld, positions 4399-4522]
CAGGTGGCACTTTTCGGGGAAATGTGCGCGGAACCCCTATTTGTTTATTTTTCTAAATACATTCAAATAT
GTATCCGCTCATGAGACAATAACCCTGATAAATGCTTCAATAATATTGAAAAAGGAAGAGTCCTGAGGCG
GAAAGAACCAGCTGTGGAATGTGTGTCAGTTAGGGTGTGGAAAGTCCCCAGGCTCCCCAGCAGGCAGAAG
TATGCAAAGCATGCATCTCAATTAGTCAGCAACCAGGTGTGGAAAGTCCCCAGGCTCCCCAGCAGGCAGA
AGTATGCAAAGCATGCATCTCAATTAGTCAGCAACCATAGTCCCGCCCCTAACTCCGCCCATCCCGCCCC
TAACTCCGCCCAGTTCCGCCCATTCTCCGCCCCATGGCTGACTAATTTTTTTTATTTATGCAGAGGCCGA
GGCCGCCTCGGCCTCTGAGCTATTCCAGAAGTAGTGAGGAGGCTTTTTTGGAGGCCTAGGCTTTTGCAAA
GATCGATCAAGAGACAGGATGAGGATCGTTTCGCATGATTGAACAAGATGGATTGCACGCAGGTTCTCCG
GCCGCTTGGGTGGAGAGGCTATTCGGCTATGACTGGGCACAACAGACAATCGGCTGCTCTGATGCCGCCG
TGTTCCGGCTGTCAGCGCAGGGGCGCCCGGTTCTTTTTGTCAAGACCGACCTGTCCGGTGCCCTGAATGA
ACTGCAAGACGAGGCAGCGCGGCTATCGTGGCTGGCCACGACGGGCGTTCCTTGCGCAGCTGTGCTCGAC
GTTGTCACTGAAGCGGGAAGGGACTGGCTGCTATTGGGCGAAGTGCCGGGGCAGGATCTCCTGTCATCTC
ACCTTGCTCCTGCCGAGAAAGTATCCATCATGGCTGATGCAATGCGGCGGCTGCATACGCTTGATCCGGC
TACCTGCCCATTCGACCACCAAGCGAAACATCGCATCGAGCGAGCACGTACTCGGATGGAAGCCGGTCTT
GTCGATCAGGATGATCTGGACGAAGAGCATCAGGGGCTCGCGCCAGCCGAACTGTTCGCCAGGCTCAAGG
CGAGCATGCCCGACGGCGAGGATCTCGTCGTGACCCATGGCGATGCCTGCTTGCCGAATATCATGGTGGA
AAATGGCCGCTTTTCTGGATTCATCGACTGTGGCCGGCTGGGTGTGGCGGACCGCTATCAGGACATAGCG
TTGGCTACCCGTGATATTGCTGAAGAGCTTGGCGGCGAATGGGCTGACCGCTTCCTCGTGCTTTACGGTA
TCGCCGCTCCCGATTCGCAGCGCATCGCCTTCTATCGCCTTCTTGACGAGTTCTTCTGAGCGGGACTCTG
GGGTTCGAAATGACCGACCAAGCGACGCCCAACCTGCCATCACGAGATTTCGATTCCACCGCCGCCTTCT
ATGAAAGGTTGGGCTTCGGAATCGTTTTCCGGGACGCCGGCTGGATGATCCTCCAGCGCGGGGATCTCAT
GCTGGAGTTCTTCGCCCACCCTAGGGGGAGGCTAACTGAAACACGGAAGGAGACAATACCGGAAGGAACC
CGCGCTATGACGGCAATAAAAAGACAGAATAAAACGCACGGTGTTGGGTCGTTTGTTCATAAACGCGGGG
TTCGGTCCCAGGGCTGGCACTCTGTCGATACCCCACCGAGACCCCATTGGGGCCAATACGCCCGCGTTTC
TTCCTTTTCCCCACCCCACCCCCCAAGTTCGGGTGAAGGCCCAGGGCTCGCAGCCAACGTCGGGGCGGCA
GGCCCTGCCATAGCCTCAGGTTACTCATATATACTTTAGATTGATTTAAAACTTCATTTTTAATTTAAAA
GGATCTAGGTGAAGATCCTTTTTGATAATCTCATGACCAAAATCCCTTAACGTGAGTTTTCGTTCCACTG
AGCGTCAGACCCCGTAGAAAAGATCAAAGGATCTTCTTGAGATCCTTTTTTTCTGCGCGTAATCTGCTGC
TTGCAAACAAAAAAACCACCGCTACCAGCGGTGGTTTGTTTGCCGGATCAAGAGCTACCAACTCTTTTTC
CGAAGGTAACTGGCTTCAGCAGAGCGCAGATACCAAATACTGTTCTTCTAGTGTAGCCGTAGTTAGGCCA
CCACTTCAAGAACTCTGTAGCACCGCCTACATACCTCGCTCTGCTAATCCTGTTACCAGTGGCTGCTGCC
AGTGGCGATAAGTCGTGTCTTACCGGGTTGGACTCAAGACGATAGTTACCGGATAAGGCGCAGCGGTCGG
GCTGAACGGGGGGTTCGTGCACACAGCCCAGCTTGGAGCGAACGACCTACACCGAACTGAGATACCTACA
GCGTGAGCTATGAGAAAGCGCCACGCTTCCCGAAGGGAGAAAGGCGGACAGGTATCCGGTAAGCGGCAGG
GTCGGAACAGGAGAGCGCACGAGGGAGCTTCCAGGGGGAAACGCCTGGTATCTTTATAGTCCTGTCGGGT
TTCGCCACCTCTGACTTGAGCGTCGATTTTTGTGATGCTCGTCAGGGGGGCGGAGCCTATGGAAAAACGC
CAGCAACGCGGCCTTTTTACGGTTCCTGGCCTTTTGCTGGCCTTTTGCTCACATGTTCTTTCCTGCGTTA
TCCCCTGATTCTGTGGATAACCGTATTACCGCCATGCATTAGTTATTAATAGTAATCAATTACGGGGTCA
TTAGTTCATAGCCCATATATGGAGTTCCGCGTTACATAACTTACGGTAAA
